Addgene plasmid #52878: pAAV CaMKIIa ChR2 E90R D156N T159C 2A tDimer
Purpose: Chloride-conducting Channelrhodopsin with slow kinetics, neuron-specific promoter, plus red fluorescent protein, excitatory neurons
Depositing lab: Thomas Oertner. Depositing organization: Universitaetsklinikum Hamburg-Eppendorf. Publication: Conversion of Channelrhodopsin into a Light-Gated Chloride Channel. Wietek J, Wiegert JS, Adeishvili N, Schneider F, Watanabe H, Tsunoda SP, Vogt A, Elstner M, Oertner TG, Hegemann P. Science. 2014 Mar 27. 10.1126/science.1249375 PubMed 24674867.
Backbone
  Vector backbone: pAAV
  Backbone manufacturer: Stratagene
  Backbone size w/o insert (bp): 5420
  Total vector size (bp): 7826
  Modifications to backbone: CaMKIIa promoter
  Vector type: Mammalian Expression, AAV
Growth in bacteria
  Bacterial resistance: Ampicillin, 100 μg/mL
  Growth temperature: 37°C
  Growth strain: NEB Stable
  Copy number: High Copy
Gene/Insert 1
  Gene/Insert name: Channelrhodopsin-2 (alt name: ChR2)
  Species: Chlamydomonas
  Insert size (bp): 927
  Mutation: E90R, D156N, T159C
  Promoter: CaMKIIa
  Cloning method: Restriction Enzyme; 5′ cloning site MluI (not destroyed); 3′ cloning site EcoRI (not destroyed)
  Sequencing primers: 5′ CAGGGCAAAGAGGAGCAGG; 3′ GATTCTCCTCCACGTCACCGC
Gene/Insert 2
  Gene/Insert name: red fluorescent protein (alt name: tdimer2(12))
  Species: Discosoma sp.
  Insert size (bp): 1395
  Promoter: CaMKIIa
  Cloning method: Restriction Enzyme; 5′ cloning site NcoI (not destroyed); 3′ cloning site HindIII (not destroyed)
  Sequencing primers: 5′ GCGGTGACGTGGAGGAGAATC; 3′ GATGAGTTCCGCCGTGGCAAT
Resource information
  A portion of this plasmid was derived from a plasmid made by: ChR orginally from P. Hegemann- HUBerlin, Germany tDimer orginally from R.Tsien USD USA
Terms and licenses: Academic/Nonprofit Terms; Industry Terms: Not Available to Industry
How to cite: pAAV CaMKIIa ChR2 E90R D156N T159C 2A tDimer was a gift from Thomas Oertner (Addgene plasmid # 52878 ; http://n2t.net/addgene:52878 ; RRID:Addgene_52878)
