[The description below was written by a language model from this plasmid's Addgene catalogue record and pLannotate feature annotations shown in this document.]
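Description:
pAAV CaMKIIa ChR2 E90R D156N T159C 2A tDimer is a 7.8 kb adeno-associated virus transfer plasmid built on the Stratagene pAAV backbone for mammalian, neuron-targeted expression. It is maintained in E. coli through a high-copy ColE1/pUC-type origin and selected with ampicillin (β-lactamase under its own promoter). An M13 phage origin is also present in the backbone. Two AAV2 inverted terminal repeats flank the expression cassette and define the segment that is replicated and packaged into recombinant AAV particles when Rep, Cap and helper functions are supplied in trans. The recorded growth strain is a recombination-deficient one, in keeping with the repeat-rich ITRs.

Between the ITRs, the mouse CaMKIIα promoter, which favours expression in excitatory neurons, drives a single bicistronic open reading frame. The first part encodes the N-terminal, channel-forming fragment of Chlamydomonas channelrhodopsin-2 carrying the mutations E90R, D156N and T159C. According to the record, this variant is converted from a light-gated cation channel into a chloride-conducting channel with slow kinetics. According to the construct name, a 2A peptide sequence separates it from tdimer2(12), a tandem-dimer red/orange fluorescent protein derived from Discosoma. The 2A is not separately annotated, but it would occupy the short gap between the two coding regions. The opsin and the fluorescent marker are therefore produced as separate proteins from one transcript, labelling expressing cells without fusing the reporter to the channel. A WPRE and the human growth hormone polyadenylation signal follow the coding region to enhance transcript stability and processing. The construct is suited to optogenetic experiments that use light-driven chloride conductance in excitatory neurons, delivered by transfection or as packaged AAV.
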