Features (pLannotate 1.2.2; 15 found; start..end, strand, type, name):
     11..1299    +  promoter       CaMKII promoter: promoter for the mouse calcium/calmodulin-dependent kinase II α subunit
   1323..2248    +  CDS            ChR2 (fragment): N-terminal fragment of channelrhodopsin-2 from the alga Chlamydomonas reinhardtii (Nagel et al., 2003) blue light-activated cation channel
   2334..3725    +  CDS            tdimer2(12): tdimer2(12) is a basic (constitutively fluorescent) orange fluorescent protein published in 2002, derived from Discosoma sp.. It has low acid sensitivity.
   3756..4344    +  misc_feature   WPRE: woodchuck hepatitis virus posttranscriptional regulatory element
   4345..4365    +  misc_feature   MCS (fragment): pBluescript multiple cloning site
   4424..4900    +  polyA_signal   hGH poly(A) signal: human growth hormone polyadenylation signal
   4940..5080    +  repeat_region  AAV2 ITR: inverted terminal repeat of adeno-associated virus serotype 2 inverted
   5085..5136    -  misc_feature   bom (fragment): basis of mobility region from pBR322
   5155..5535    +  rep_origin     M13 ori (sequence partly withheld): M13 bacteriophage origin of replication; arrow indicates direction of (+) strand synthesis
   5611..5660    -  misc_feature   bom (fragment): basis of mobility region from pBR322
   5762..5797    -  CDS            rop (fragment): Rop protein, which maintains plasmids at low copy number; rop
   5892..5996    +  promoter       AmpR promoter: bla
   5997..6857    +  CDS            AmpR: β-lactamase; bla; confers resistance to ampicillin, carbenicillin, and related antibiotics
   7028..7616    +  rep_origin     ori: high-copy-number ColE1/pMB1/pBR322/pUC origin of replication
   7678..7818    -  repeat_region  AAV2 ITR: inverted terminal repeat of adeno-associated virus serotype 2 inverted
>Addgene plasmid #52878 | pAAV CaMKIIa ChR2 E90R D156N T159C 2A tDimer | depositor full sequence | sequence record 82241 | ChR from 820-1227 bp related to map
ACGCGTTTAACATTATGGCCTTAGGTCACTTCATCTCCATGGGGTTCTTCTTCTGATTTTCTAGAAAATG
AGATGGGGGTGCAGAGAGCTTCCTCAGTGACCTGCCCAGGGTCACATCAGAAATGTCAGAGCTAGAACTT
GAACTCAGATTACTAATCTTAAATTCCATGCCTTGGGGGCATGCAAGTACGATATACAGAAGGAGTGAAC
TCATTAGGGCAGATGACCAATGAGTTTAGGAAAGAAGAGTCCAGGGCAGGGTACATCTACACCACCCGCC
CAGCCCTGGGTGAGTCCAGCCACGTTCACCTCATTATAGTTGCCTCTCTCCAGTCCTACCTTGACGGGAA
GCACAAGCAGAAACTGGGACAGGAGCCCCAGGAGACCAAATCTTCATGGTCCCTCTGGGAGGATGGGTGG
GGAGAGCTGTGGCAGAGGCCTCAGGAGGGGCCCTGCTGCTCAGTGGTGACAGATAGGGGTGAGAAAGCAG
ACAGAGTCATTCCGTCAGCATTCTGGGTCTGTTTGGTACTTCTTCTCACGCTAAGGTGGCGGTGTGATAT
GCACAATGGCTAAAAAGCAGGGAGAGCTGGAAAGAAACAAGGACAGAGACAGAGGCCAAGTCAACCAGAC
CAATTCCCAGAGGAAGCAAAGAAACCATTACAGAGACTACAAGGGGGAAGGGAAGGAGAGATGAATTAGC
TTCCCCTGTAAACCTTAGAACCCAGCTGTTGCCAGGGCAACGGGGCAATACCTGTCTCTTCAGAGGAGAT
GAAGTTGCCAGGGTAACTACATCCTGTCTTTCTCAAGGACCATCCCAGAATGTGGCACCCACTAGCCGTT
ACCATAGCAACTGCCTCTTTGCCCCACTTAATCCCATCCCGTCTGTTAAAAGGGCCCTATAGTTGGAGGT
GGGGGAGGTAGGAAGAGCGATGATCACTTGTGGACTAAGTTTGTTCGCATCCCCTTCTCCAACCCCCTCA
GTACATCACCCTGGGGGAACAGGGTCCACTTGCTCCTGGGCCCACACAGTCCTGCAGTATTGTGTATATA
AGGCCAGGGCAAAGAGGAGCAGGTTTTAAAGTGAAAGGCAGGCAGGTGTTGGGGAGGCAGTTACCGGGGC
AACGGGAACAGGGCGTTTCGGAGGTGGTTGCCATGGGGACCTGGATGCTGACGAAGGCTCGCGAGGCTGT
GAGCAGCCACAGTGCCCTGCTCAGAAGCCCCAAGCTCGTCAGTCAAGCCGGTTCTCCGTTTGCACTCAGG
AGCACGGGCAGGCGAGTGGCCCCTAGTTCTGGGGGCAGCTCGAATTCAAGCTGCTAGCCACCATGGATTA
TGGAGGCGCCCTGAGTGCCGTTGGGCGCGAGCTGCTATTTGTAACGAACCCAGTAGTCGTCAATGGCTCT
GTACTTGTGCCTGAGGACCAGTGTTACTGCGCGGGCTGGATTGAGTCGCGTGGCACAAACGGTGCCCAAA
CGGCGTCGAACGTGCTGCAATGGCTTGCTGCTGGCTTCTCCATCCTACTGCTTATGTTTTACGCCTACCA
AACATGGAAGTCAACCTGCGGCTGGGAGGAGATCTATGTGTGCGCTATCAGGATGGTCAAGGTGATTCTC
GAGTTCTTCTTCGAGTTTAAGAACCCGTCCATGCTGTATCTAGCCACAGGCCACCGCGTCCAGTGGTTGC
GTTACGCCGAGTGGCTTCTCACCTGCCCGGTCATTCTCATTCACCTGTCAAACCTGACGGGCTTGTCCAA
CGACTACAGCAGGCGCACCATGGGTCTGCTTGTGTCTAATATTGGCTGTATTGTGTGGGGCGCCACTTCC
GCCATGGCCACCGGATACGTCAAGGTCATCTTCTTCTGCCTGGGTCTGTGTTATGGTGCTAACACGTTCT
TTCACGCTGCCAAGGCCTACATCGAGGGTTACCACACCGTGCCGAAGGGCCGGTGTCGCCAGGTGGTGAC
TGGCATGGCTTGGCTCTTCTTCGTATCATGGGGTATGTTCCCCATCCTGTTCATCCTCGGCCCCGAGGGC
TTCGGCGTCCTGAGCGTGTACGGCTCCACCGTCGGCCACACCATCATTGACCTGATGTCGAAGAACTGCT
GGGGTCTGCTCGGCCACTACCTGCGCGTGCTGATCCACGAGCATATCCTCATCCACGGCGACATTCGCAA
GACCACCAAATTGAACATTGGTGGCACTGAGATTGAGGTCGAGACGCTGGTGGAGGACGAGGCCGAGGCT
GGCGCGGTACCCGCGGCCGAGGGCAGAGGAAGTCTTCTAACATGCGGTGACGTGGAGGAGAATCCCGGCC
CTGCACCGGGATCCGCGGCCGCCATGGTGGCCTCCTCCGAGGACGTCATCAAAGAGTTCATGCGCTTCAA
GGTGCGCATGGAGGGCTCCGTGAACGGCCACGAGTTCGAGATCGAGGGCGAGGGCGAGGGCCGCCCCTAC
GAGGGCACCCAGACCGCCAAGCTGAAGGTGACCAAGGGCGGCCCCCTGCCCTTCGCCTGGGACATCCTGT
CCCCCCAGTTCCAGTACGGCTCCAAGGCGTACGTGAAGCACCCCGCCGACATCCCCGACTACAAGAAGCT
GTCCTTCCCCGAGGGCTTCAAGTGGGAGCGCGTGATGAACTTCGAGGACGGCGGCGTGGTGACCGTGACC
CAGGACTCCTCCCTGCAGGACGGCACGCTGATCTACAAGGTGAAGTTCCGCGGCACCAACTTCCCCCCCG
ACGGCCCCGTAATGCAGAAGAAGACCATGGGCTGGGAGGCCTCCACCGAGCGCCTGTACCCCCGCGACGG
CGTGCTGAAGGGCGAGATCCACCAGGCCCTGAAGCTGAAGGACGGCGGCCACTACCTGGTGGAGTTCAAG
ACCATCTACATGGCCAAGAAGCCCGTGCAGCTGCCCGGCTACTACTACGTGGACACCAAGCTGGACATCA
CCTCCCACAACGAGGACTACACCATCGTGGAACAGTACGAGCGCTCCGAGGGCCGCCACCACCTGTTCCT
GGGGCATGGCACCGGCAGCACCGGCAGCGGCAGCTCCGGCACCGCCTCCTCCGAGGACGTCATCAAAGAG
TTCATGCGCTTCAAGGTGCGCATGGAGGGCTCCGTGAACGGCCACGAGTTCGAGATCGAGGGCGAGGGCG
AGGGCCGCCCCTACGAGGGCACCCAGACCGCCAAGCTGAAGGTGACCAAGGGCGGCCCCCTGCCCTTCGC
CTGGGACATCCTGTCCCCCCAGTTCCAGTACGGCTCCAAGGCGTACGTGAAGCACCCCGCCGACATCCCC
GACTACAAGAAGCTGTCCTTCCCCGAGGGCTTCAAGTGGGAGCGCGTGATGAACTTCGAGGACGGCGGCG
TGGTGACCGTGACCCAGGACTCCTCCCTGCAGGACGGCACGCTGATCTACAAGGTGAAGTTCCGCGGCAC
CAACTTCCCCCCCGACGGCCCCGTAATGCAGAAGAAGACCATGGGCTGGGAGGCCTCCACCGAGCGCCTG
TACCCCCGCGACGGCGTGCTGAAGGGCGAGATCCACCAGGCCCTGAAGCTGAAGGACGGCGGCCACTACC
TGGTGGAGTTCAAGACCATCTACATGGCCAAGAAGCCCGTGCAGCTGCCCGGCTACTACTACGTGGACAC
CAAGCTGGACATCACCTCCCACAACGAGGACTACACCATCGTGGAACAGTACGAGCGCTCCGAGGGCCGC
CACCACCTGTTCCTGTAGGTCGACTTCGAGCAAAAGCTTATCGATAATCAACCTCTGGATTACAAAATTT
GTGAAAGATTGACTGGTATTCTTAACTATGTTGCTCCTTTTACGCTATGTGGATACGCTGCTTTAATGCC
TTTGTATCATGCTATTGCTTCCCGTATGGCTTTCATTTTCTCCTCCTTGTATAAATCCTGGTTGCTGTCT
CTTTATGAGGAGTTGTGGCCCGTTGTCAGGCAACGTGGCGTGGTGTGCACTGTGTTTGCTGACGCAACCC
CCACTGGTTGGGGCATTGCCACCACCTGTCAGCTCCTTTCCGGGACTTTCGCTTTCCCCCTCCCTATTGC
CACGGCGGAACTCATCGCCGCCTGCCTTGCCCGCTGCTGGACAGGGGCTCGGCTGTTGGGCACTGACAAT
TCCGTGGTGTTGTCGGGGAAATCATCGTCCTTTCCTTGGCTGCTCGCCTGTGTTGCCACCTGGATTCTGC
GCGGGACGTCCTTCTGCTACGTCCCTTCGGCCCTCAATCCAGCGGACCTTCCTTCCCGCGGCCTGCTGCC
GGCTCTGCGGCCTCTTCCGCGTCTTCGCCTTCGCCCTCAGACGAGTCGGATCTCCCTTTGGGCCGCCTCC
CCGCATCGATACCGTCGACCTCGAGACGCGATCGCGGCGCGCCGGCCTCTCTGGCCTCGACCTCGAGTCT
AGAGATGATCTACGGGTGGCATCCCTGTGACCCCTCCCCAGTGCCTCTCCTGGCCCTGGAAGTTGCCACT
CCAGTGCCCACCAGCCTTGTCCTAATAAAATTAAGTTGCATCATTTTGTCTGACTAGGTGTCCTTCTATA
ATATTATGGGGTGGAGGGGGGTGGTATGGAGCAAGGGGCAAGTTGGGAAGACAACCTGTAGGGCCTGCGG
GGTCTATTGGGAACCAAGCTGGAGTGCAGTGGCACAATCTTGGCTCACTGCAATCTCCGCCTCCTGGGTT
CAAGCGATTCTCCTGCCTCAGCCTCCCGAGTTGTTGGGATTCCAGGCATGCATGACCAGGCTCAGCTAAT
TTTTGTTTTTTTGGTAGAGACGGGGTTTCACCATATTGGCCAGGCTGGTCTCCAACTCCTAATCTCAGGT
GATCTACCCACCTTGGCCTCCCAAATTGCTGGGATTACAGGCGTGAACCACTGCTCCCTTCCCTGTCCTT
CTGATTTTGTAGGTAACCACGTGCGGACCGAGCGGCCGCAGGAACCCCTAGTGATGGAGTTGGCCACTCC
CTCTCTGCGCGCTCGCTCGCTCACTGAGGCCGGGCGACCAAAGGTCGCCCGACGCCCGGGCTTTGCCCGG
GCGGCCTCAGTGAGCGAGCGAGCGCGCAGCTGCCTGCAGGGGCGCCTGATGCGGTATTTTCTCCTTACGC
ATCTGTGCGGTATTTCACACCGCATA
[142 nt withheld, positions 5137-5278]
C
[141 nt withheld, positions 5280-5420]
CCTTTGACGTTGGAGTCCACGTTCTTT
[37 nt withheld, positions 5448-5484]
ACCCTATCTCGGGCTATTCTTTTGATTTATAAGGGATTTTGCCGATTTCGGCCTATTGGTTAAAAAATGA
GCTGATTTAACAAAAATTTAACGCGAATTTTAACAAAATATTAACGTTTACAATTTTATGGTGCACTCTC
AGTACAATCTGCTCTGATGCCGCATAGTTAAGCCAGCCCCGACACCCGCCAACACCCGCTGACGCGCCCT
GACGGGCTTGTCTGCTCCCGGCATCCGCTTACAGACAAGCTGTGACCGTCTCCGGGAGCTGCATGTGTCA
GAGGTTTTCACCGTCATCACCGAAACGCGCGAGACGAAAGGGCCTCGTGATACGCCTATTTTTATAGGTT
AATGTCATGATAATAATGGTTTCTTAGACGTCAGGTGGCACTTTTCGGGGAAATGTGCGCGGAACCCCTA
TTTGTTTATTTTTCTAAATACATTCAAATATGTATCCGCTCATGAGACAATAACCCTGATAAATGCTTCA
ATAATATTGAAAAAGGAAGAGTATGAGTATTCAACATTTCCGTGTCGCCCTTATTCCCTTTTTTGCGGCA
TTTTGCCTTCCTGTTTTTGCTCACCCAGAAACGCTGGTGAAAGTAAAAGATGCTGAAGATCAGTTGGGTG
CACGAGTGGGTTACATCGAACTGGATCTCAACAGCGGTAAGATCCTTGAGAGTTTTCGCCCCGAAGAACG
TTTTCCAATGATGAGCACTTTTAAAGTTCTGCTATGTGGCGCGGTATTATCCCGTATTGACGCCGGGCAA
GAGCAACTCGGTCGCCGCATACACTATTCTCAGAATGACTTGGTTGAGTACTCACCAGTCACAGAAAAGC
ATCTTACGGATGGCATGACAGTAAGAGAATTATGCAGTGCTGCCATAACCATGAGTGATAACACTGCGGC
CAACTTACTTCTGACAACGATCGGAGGACCGAAGGAGCTAACCGCTTTTTTGCACAACATGGGGGATCAT
GTAACTCGCCTTGATCGTTGGGAACCGGAGCTGAATGAAGCCATACCAAACGACGAGCGTGACACCACGA
TGCCTGTAGCAATGGCAACAACGTTGCGCAAACTATTAACTGGCGAACTACTTACTCTAGCTTCCCGGCA
ACAATTAATAGACTGGATGGAGGCGGATAAAGTTGCAGGACCACTTCTGCGCTCGGCCCTTCCGGCTGGC
TGGTTTATTGCTGATAAATCTGGAGCCGGTGAGCGTGGGTCTCGCGGTATCATTGCAGCACTGGGGCCAG
ATGGTAAGCCCTCCCGTATCGTAGTTATCTACACGACGGGGAGTCAGGCAACTATGGATGAACGAAATAG
ACAGATCGCTGAGATAGGTGCCTCACTGATTAAGCATTGGTAACTGTCAGACCAAGTTTACTCATATATA
CTTTAGATTGATTTAAAACTTCATTTTTAATTTAAAAGGATCTAGGTGAAGATCCTTTTTGATAATCTCA
TGACCAAAATCCCTTAACGTGAGTTTTCGTTCCACTGAGCGTCAGACCCCGTAGAAAAGATCAAAGGATC
TTCTTGAGATCCTTTTTTTCTGCGCGTAATCTGCTGCTTGCAAACAAAAAAACCACCGCTACCAGCGGTG
GTTTGTTTGCCGGATCAAGAGCTACCAACTCTTTTTCCGAAGGTAACTGGCTTCAGCAGAGCGCAGATAC
CAAATACTGTCCTTCTAGTGTAGCCGTAGTTAGGCCACCACTTCAAGAACTCTGTAGCACCGCCTACATA
CCTCGCTCTGCTAATCCTGTTACCAGTGGCTGCTGCCAGTGGCGATAAGTCGTGTCTTACCGGGTTGGAC
TCAAGACGATAGTTACCGGATAAGGCGCAGCGGTCGGGCTGAACGGGGGGTTCGTGCACACAGCCCAGCT
TGGAGCGAACGACCTACACCGAACTGAGATACCTACAGCGTGAGCTATGAGAAAGCGCCACGCTTCCCGA
AGGGAGAAAGGCGGACAGGTATCCGGTAAGCGGCAGGGTCGGAACAGGAGAGCGCACGAGGGAGCTTCCA
GGGGGAAACGCCTGGTATCTTTATAGTCCTGTCGGGTTTCGCCACCTCTGACTTGAGCGTCGATTTTTGT
GATGCTCGTCAGGGGGGCGGAGCCTATGGAAAAACGCCAGCAACGCGGCCTTTTTACGGTTCCTGGCCTT
TTGCTGGCCTTTTGCTCACATGTCCTGCAGGCAGCTGCGCGCTCGCTCGCTCACTGAGGCCGCCCGGGCA
AAGCCCGGGCGTCGGGCGACCTTTGGTCGCCCGGCCTCAGTGAGCGAGCGAGCGCGCAGAGAGGGAGTGG
CCAACTCCATCACTAGGGGTTCCTGCGGCCGC
