>Addgene plasmid #52878 | pAAV CaMKIIa ChR2 E90R D156N T159C 2A tDimer | addgene partial sequence | sequence record 83214 | CaMKIIa_prom_F1221 5'-CGTCAGTCAAGCCGGTTCTC-3'
GGGCAGGCGAGTGGCCCCTAGTTCTGGGGGCAGCTCGAATTCAAGCTGCTAGCCACCATGGATTATGGAG
GCGCCCTGAGTGCCGTTGGGCGCGAGCTGCTATTTGTAACGAACCCAGTAGTCGTCAATGGCTCTGTACT
TGTGCCTGAGGACCAGTGTTACTGCGCGGGCTGGATTGAGTCGCGTGGCACAAACGGTGCCCAAACGGCG
TCGAACGTGCTGCAATGGCTTGCTGCTGGCTTCTCCATCCTACTGCTTATGTTTTACGCCTACCAAACAT
GGAAGTCAACCTGCGGCTGGGAGGAGATCTATGTGTGCGCTATCAGGATGGTCAAGGTGATTCTCGAGTT
CTTCTTCGAGTTTAAGAACCCGTCCATGCTGTATCTAGCCACAGGCCACCGCGTCCAGTGGTTGCGTTAC
GCCGAGTGGCTTCTCACCTGCCCGGTCATTCTCATTCACCTGTCAAACCTGACGGGCTTGTCCAACGACT
ACAGCAGGCGCACCATGGGTCTGCTTGTGTCTAATATTGGCTGTATTGTGTGGGGCGCCACTTCCGCCAT
GGCCACCGGATACGTCAAGGTCATCTTCTTCTGCCTGGGTCTGTGTTATGGTGCTAACACGTTCTTTCAC
GCTGCCAAGGCCTACATCGAGGGTTACCACACCGTGCCGAAGGGCCGGTGTCGCCAGGTGGTGACTGGCA
TGGCTTGGCTCTTCTTCGTATCATGGGGTATGTTCCCCATCCTGTTCATCCTCGGCCCCGAGGGCTTCGG
CGTCCTGAGCGTGTACGGCTCCACCGTCGGCCACACCATCATTGACCTGATGTCGAAGAACTGCTGGGGT
CTGCTCGGCCACTACCTGCGCGTGCTGATCCACGAGCATATCCTCATCCACGGCGACATTCGCAAGACCA
CCAAATTGAACATTGGTGGCACTGAGATTGAGGTCGAGACGCTGGTGGAGGACGAGGCCGAGGCTGGCGC
GGTACCCGCGGCCGAGGGCAGAGGAAGTCTTCTAACATGCGGTGACGTGGAGGAGAATCCCGGCCCTGCA
CCGGGATCCGCGGCCGCCATGGTGGCCTCCT
