>Addgene plasmid #52878 | pAAV CaMKIIa ChR2 E90R D156N T159C 2A tDimer | addgene partial sequence | sequence record 129562 | WPRE-R 5'-CATAGCGTAAAAGGAGCAACA-3'
TTTTGTAATCCAGAGGTTGATTATCGATAAGCTTTTGCTCGAAGTCGACCTACAGGAACAGGTGGTGGCG
GCCCTCGGAGCGCTCGTACTGTTCCACGATGGTGTAGTCCTCGTTGTGGGAGGTGATGTCCAGCTTGGTG
TCCACGTAGTAGTAGCCGGGCAGCTGCACGGGCTTCTTGGCCATGTAGATGGTCTTGAACTCCACCAGGT
AGTGGCCGCCGTCCTTCAGCTTCAGGGCCTGGTGGATCTCGCCCTTCAGCACGCCGTCGCGGGGGTACAG
GCGCTCGGTGGAGGCCTCCCAGCCCATGGTCTTCTTCTGCATTACGGGGCCGTCGGGGGGGAAGTTGGTG
CCGCGGAACTTCACCTTGTAGATCAGCGTGCCGTCCTGCAGGGAGGAGTCCTGGGTCACGGTCACCACGC
CGCCGTCCTCGAAGTTCATCACGCGCTCCCACTTGAAGCCCTCGGGGAAGGACAGCTTCTTGTAGTCGGG
GATGTCGGCGGGGTGCTTCACGTACGCCTTGGAGCCGTACTGGAACTGGGGGGACAGGATGTCCCAGGCG
AAGGGCAGGGGGCCGCCCTTGGTCACCTTCAGCTTGGCGGTCTGGGTGCCCTCGTAGGGGCGGCCCTCGC
CCTCGCCCTCGATCTCGAACTCGTGGCCGTTCACGGAGCCCTCCATGCGCACCTTGAAGCGCATGAACTC
TTTGATGACGTCCTCGGAGGAGGCGGTGCCGGAGCTGCCGCTGCCGGTGCTGCCGGTGCCATGCCCC
